Addgene plasmid #243998: pUPD3_RBS_RBS10
Purpose: GoldenBraid2.0 Ribosome binding site.
Depositing lab: Christophe Herman. Depositing organization: Baylor College of Medicine. Publication: GoldenBraid2.0 E. coli: a comprehensive and characterized toolkit for enterics. Cooke MB, Welch KT, Ramirez LD, Wen AX, Marciano DC, Herman C. Synth Biol (Oxf). 2025 Aug 14;10(1):ysaf015. doi: 10.1093/synbio/ysaf015. eCollection 2025. PubMed 40927394.
Backbone
  Vector backbone: pUPD3
  Vector type: Bacterial Expression
Growth in bacteria
  Bacterial resistance: Chloramphenicol, 25 μg/mL
  Growth temperature: 37°C
  Growth strain: DH5alpha
  Copy number: High Copy
Gene/Insert
  Gene/Insert name: RBS10
  Species: Synthetic
  Insert size (bp): 14
  Cloning method: Golden Gate
Terms and licenses: Academic/Nonprofit Terms; Industry Terms: Not Available to Industry
How to cite: pUPD3_RBS_RBS10 was a gift from Christophe Herman (Addgene plasmid # 243998 ; http://n2t.net/addgene:243998 ; RRID:Addgene_243998)
