[The description below was written by a language model from this plasmid's Addgene catalogue record and pLannotate feature annotations shown in this document.]
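Description:
pUPD3_RBS_RBS10 is a small (about 2.4 kb) GoldenBraid2.0 part-domestication plasmid that stores a single synthetic ribosome binding site, RBS10, as a reusable building block. It belongs to a toolkit of characterized parts adapting the GoldenBraid2.0 assembly standard to E. coli and related enteric bacteria. The backbone is pUPD3, an entry-level vector catalogued as a bacterial expression type. It replicates at high copy from a ColE1/pUC-type origin and is selected with chloramphenicol through a cat gene driven by its native cat promoter. An f1 bacteriophage origin is also present, a common carry-over that permits single-stranded DNA production with helper phage. A short tet promoter fragment appears to be a backbone remnant.

The payload is only 14 bp and was inserted by Golden Gate cloning. It is too short to have been picked up by the automated annotation, so it does not appear in the feature table. Its likely position is in the cloning region bracketed by the T7 and SP6 promoters, which lie on either side of the sequence's numbering origin. The small lacZα fragment next to the T7 promoter is consistent with a residual piece of a screening cassette displaced when the part was inserted, though the record does not state this. The record also does not give the flanking overhangs or the relative translation strength of RBS10.

The plasmid is not meant to express anything on its own. It serves as a donor of a standardized RBS part, which Type IIS restriction-ligation releases and combines with promoter, coding sequence and terminator parts to build bacterial transcriptional units with a chosen level of translation initiation.
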