Features (pLannotate 1.2.2; 8 found; start..end, strand, type, name):
     66..84      -  promoter       SP6 promoter: promoter for bacteriophage SP6 RNA polymerase
    231..819     -  rep_origin     ori: high-copy-number ColE1/pMB1/pBR322/pUC origin of replication
    934..1036    +  promoter       cat promoter: promoter of the E. coli cat gene encoding chloramphenicol acetyltransferase
   1037..1693    +  CDS            cat: CAT_ECOLX - Experimental evidence at protein level: Swiss-Prot protein existence level 1. This enzyme is an effector of chloramphenicol resistance in bacteria. From Escherichia coli. This protein is used as a marker in many commonly used cloning vectors, such as pACYC184.
   1781..1798    -  promoter       tet promoter (fragment): E. coli promoter for tetracycline efflux protein gene
   1809..2264    +  rep_origin     f1 ori (sequence partly withheld): f1 bacteriophage origin of replication; arrow indicates direction of (+) strand synthesis
   2283..2304    -  CDS            lacZα (fragment): LacZα fragment of β-galactosidase; lacZ fragment
   2307..2325    +  promoter       T7 promoter: promoter for bacteriophage T7 RNA polymerase
>Addgene plasmid #243998 | pUPD3_RBS_RBS10 | addgene full sequence | sequence record 487829 | Addgene NGS Result
GGTCTCGCAAAGAGGGGGTTAACAAAATGCGAGACCACTCATCGCCCAATCACTAGTGAATTCGTTCTAT
AGTGTCACCTAAATACCATAGAGCCGTTGGTCATAGCTGTTTCCTGTCCAGGCATCATGACACGGTTATC
CACAGAATCAGGGGATAACGCAGGAAAGAACATGTGAGCAAAAGGCCAGCAAAAGGCCAGGAACCGTAAA
AAGGCCGCGTTGCTGGCGTTTTTCCATAGGCTCCGCCCCCCTGACGAGCATCACAAAAATCGACGCTCAA
GTCAGAGGTGGCGAAACCCGACAGGACTATAAAGATACCAGGCGTTTCCCCCTGGAAGCTCCCTCGTGCG
CTCTCCTGTTCCGACCCTGCCGCTTACCGGATACCTGTCCGCCTTTCTCCCTTCGGGAAGCGTGGCGCTT
TCTCATAGCTCACGCTGTAGGTATCTCAGTTCGGTGTAGGTCGTTCGCTCCAAGCTGGGCTGTGTGCACG
AACCCCCCGTTCAGCCCGACCGCTGCGCCTTATCCGGTAACTATCGTCTTGAGTCCAACCCGGTAAGACA
CGACTTATCGCCACTGGCAGCAGCCACTGGTAACAGGATTAGCAGAGCGAGGTATGTAGGCGGTGCTACA
GAGTTCTTGAAGTGGTGGCCTAACTACGGCTACACTAGAAGAACAGTATTTGGTATCTGCGCTCTGCTGA
AGCCAGTTACCTTCGGAAAAAGAGTTGGTAGCTCTTGATCCGGCAAACAAACCACCGCTGGTAGCGGTGG
TTTTTTTGTTTGCAAGCAGCAGATTACGCGCAGAAAAAAAGGATCTCAAGAAGATCCTTTGATCTTTTCT
ACGGGGTCTGACGCTCAGTGGAACGAAAACTCACGTTAAGGGATTTTGGTCATGAGATTATCAAAAAGGA
TCTTCACCTAGATCCTTTTGTGATGATCGGCACGTAAGAGGTTCCAACTTTCACCATAATGAAATAAGAT
CACTACCGGGCGTATTTTTTGAGTTATCGAGATTTTCAGGAGCTAAGGAAGCTAAAATGGAGAAAAAAAT
CACTGGATATACCACCGTTGATATATCCCAATGGCATCGTAAAGAACATTTTGAGGCATTTCAGTCAGTT
GCTCAATGTACCTATAACCAGACCGTTCAGCTGGATATTACGGCCTTTTTAAAGACCGTAAAGAAAAATA
AGCACAAGTTTTATCCGGCCTTTATTCACATTCTTGCCCGCCTGATGAATGCTCATCCGGAATTCCGTAT
GGCAATGAAAGACGGTGAGCTGGTGATATGGGATAGTGTTCACCCTTGTTACACCGTTTTCCATGAGCAA
ACTGAAACGTTTTCATCGCTCTGGAGTGAATACCACGACGATTTCCGGCAGTTTCTACACATATATTCGC
AAGATGTGGCGTGTTACGGTGAAAACCTGGCCTATTTCCCTAAAGGGTTTATTGAGAATATGTTTTTCGT
GTCAGCCAATCCCTGGGTGAGTTTCACCAGTTTTGATTTAAACGTGGCCAATATGGACAACTTCTTCGCC
CCCGTTTTCACCATGGGCAAATATTATACGCAAGGCGACAAGGTGCTGATGCCGCTGGCGATTCAGGTTC
ATCATGCCGTTTGTGATGGCTTCCATGTCGGCAGAATGCTTAATGAATTACAACAGTACTGCGATGAGTG
GCAGGGCGGGGCGTAATTTTTTTAAGGCAGTTATTGGTGCCCTTAAACGCCTGGTTGCTACGCCTGAATA
AGTGATAATAAGCGGATGAATGGCAGAAATTCGATGATAAGCTGTCAAACATGATGT
[125 nt withheld, positions 1808-1932]
C
[91 nt withheld, positions 1934-2024]
AGGGTGATGGTTCACGTAGTGGGCCAGCGCCCTGATAGACGGTTTTTCGCCCTTTGACGTTGGAGTCCAC
GTTCTTT
[37 nt withheld, positions 2102-2138]
ACCCTATCTCGGTCTATTCTTTTGATTTATAAGGGATTTTGCCGATTTCGGCCTATTGGTTAAAAAATGA
GCTGATTTAACAAAAATTTAACGCGAATTTTAACAAAATATTAACGCTTACAATTTTAACATTGTAGAAA
CGCATGTAAAACGACGGCCAGTGAATTGTAATACGACTCACTATAGGGTGAATTCCGCTTAGGACCTTAG
ATATTGATCTCAA
